>Addgene plasmid #175080 | pDD2706 | addgene full sequence | sequence record 345721 | Addgene NGS Result
GACGGATCGGGAGATCTCCCGATCCCCTATGGTGCACTCTCAGTACAATCTGCTCTGATGCCGCATAGTT
AAGCCAGTATCTGCTCCCTGCTTGTGTGTTGGAGGTCGCTGAGTAGTGCGCGAGCAAAATTTAAGCTACA
ACAAGGCAAGGCTTGACCGACAATTGCATGAAGAATCTGCTTAGGGTTAGGCGTTTTGCGCTGCTTCGCG
ATGTACGGGCCAGATATACGCGTTGACATTGATTATTGACTAGTTATTAATAGTAATCAATTACGGGGTC
ATTAGTTCATAGCCCATATATGGAGTTCCGCGTTACATAACTTACGGTAAATGGCCCGCCTGGCTGACCG
CCCAACGACCCCCGCCCATTGACGTCAATAATGACGTATGTTCCCATAGTAACGCCAATAGGGACTTTCC
ATTGACGTCAATGGGTGGAGTATTTACGGTAAACTGCCCACTTGGCAGTACATCAAGTGTATCATATGCC
AAGTACGCCCCCTATTGACGTCAATGACGGTAAATGGCCCGCCTGGCATTATGCCCAGTACATGACCTTA
TGGGACTTTCCTACTTGGCAGTACATCTACGTATTAGTCATCGCTATTACCATGGTGATGCGGTTTTGGC
AGTACATCAATGGGCGTGGATAGCGGTTTGACTCACGGGGATTTCCAAGTCTCCACCCCATTGACGTCAA
TGGGAGTTTGTTTTGGCACCAAAATCAACGGGACTTTCCAAAATGTCGTAACAACTCCGCCCCATTGACG
CAAATGGGCGGTAGGCGTGTACGGTGGGAGGTCTATATAAGCAGAGCTCTCTGGCTAACTAGAGAACCCA
CTGCTTACTGGCTTATCGAAATTAATACGACTCACTATAGGGAGACCCAAGCTTGGTACCGAGCTCGGAT
CCACTAGTAACGGCCGCCAGTGTGCTGGAATTCGCCACCATGGCGATGTTTGTGAGGACCTCGTCTAGCA
CACACGATGAAGAGAGAATGCTTCCAATTGAAGGAGCGCCTCGCAGACGACCCCCCGTGAAGTTCATATT
CCCACCTCCACCTCTTTCATCACTTCCAGGATTTGGCAGGCCGCGCGGCTATGCTGGACCCACGGTGATA
GATATGTCTGCCCCAGACGACGTCTTCGCCGAGGACACGCCATCGCCGCCAGCAACCCCTCTGGATCTAC
AGATATCCCCGGATCAGTCGAGCGGCGAATCTGAATATGACGAGGATGAGGAAGATGAAGATGAAGAAGA
AAATGACGATGTTCAGGAGGAAGACGAGCCAGAGGGGTACCCTGCAGACTTTTTTCAACCTTTATCTCAC
TTGCGCCCGAGGCCTCTGGCCAGACGGGCCCATACGCCCAAACCGGTAGCAGTGGTAGCGGGCCGCGTGC
GCAGTTCAACGGACACGGCGGAGTCCGAGGCGTCCATGGGATGGGTTAGTCAGGATGACGGATTTTCCCC
TGCTGGGCTCTCACCTTCAGACGACGAGGGGGTTGCTATCCTGGAACCGATGGCGGCATACACTGGGACC
GGGGCATACGGACTTTCACCTGCTTCCAGAAATAGTGTACCTGGAACACAAAGTTCACCATACAGCGACC
CTGATGAAGGGCCCTCGTGGCGCCCCCTGCGCGCCGCACCCACCGCGATCGTCGACCTGACATCGGACTC
TGATAGCGATGACAGTTCCAACTCTCCGGACGTGAACAATGAGGCCGCGTTTACCGACGCGCGCCATTTT
TCCCACCAGCCACCCTCGTCCGAGGAGGACGGAGAAGACCAAGGGGAAGTATTGAGTCAGAGAATCGGGC
TCATGGACGTGGGCCAGGCGGCCGCAGCGCAGTCTACCGCCTCCTCTGGTAGCGAGGATGTGGTGCGCTG
CCAGAGACAACCAAACTTAAGCCGCAAAGCAGTGGCGTCCGTGATAATTATATCCTCGGGGAGTGACACA
GACGAGGAGCCCTCGTCCGCCGTGAGCGTGATCGTGTCTCCGTCGAGCACAAAGGGTCACCTCCCAACCC
AATCTCCCAGTACTTCCGCCCACTCGATTTCATCAGGAAGCACAACTACCGCGGGGTCCAGGTGCAGCGA
CCCAACCCGCATCCTGGCCTCCACGCCACCCCTGTGTGGAAACGGTGCATATAACTGGCCGTGGCTGGAC
GACTACAAGGACCACGACGGTGACTACAAGGACCACGACATCGACTACAAGGACGACGACGACAAGTGAG
CGGCCGCTCGAGCATGCATCTAGAGGGCCCTATTCTATAGTGTCACCTAAATGCTAGAGCTCGCTGATCA
GCCTCGACTGTGCCTTCTAGTTGCCAGCCATCTGTTGTTTGCCCCTCCCCCGTGCCTTCCTTGACCCTGG
AAGGTGCCACTCCCACTGTCCTTTCCTAATAAAATGAGGAAATTGCATCGCATTGTCTGAGTAGGTGTCA
TTCTATTCTGGGGGGTGGGGTGGGGCAGGACAGCAAGGGGGAGGATTGGGAAGACAATAGCAGGCATGCT
GGGGATGCGGTGGGCTCTATGGCTTCTGAGGCGGAAAGAACCAGCTGGGGCTCTAGGGGGTATCCCC
[124 nt withheld, positions 2588-2711]
C
[91 nt withheld, positions 2713-2803]
A
[49 nt withheld, positions 2805-2853]
CCTTTGACGTTGGAGTCCACGTTCTTT
[37 nt withheld, positions 2881-2917]
ACCCTATCTCGGTCTATTCTTTTGATTTATAAGGGATTTTGCCGATTTCGGCCTATTGGTTAAAAAATGA
GCTGATTTAACAAAAATTTAACGCGAATTAATTCTGTGGAATGTGTGTCAGTTAGGGTGTGGAAAGTCCC
CAGGCTCCCCAGCAGGCAGAAGTATGCAAAGCATGCATCTCAATTAGTCAGCAACCAGGTGTGGAAAGTC
CCCAGGCTCCCCAGCAGGCAGAAGTATGCAAAGCATGCATCTCAATTAGTCAGCAACCATAGTCCCGCCC
CTAACTCCGCCCATCCCGCCCCTAACTCCGCCCAGTTCCGCCCATTCTCCGCCCCATGGCTGACTAATTT
TTTTTATTTATGCAGAGGCCGAGGCCGCCTCTGCCTCTGAGCTATTCCAGAAGTAGTGAGGAGGCTTTTT
TGGAGGCCTAGGCTTTTGCAAAAAGCTCCCGGGAGCTTGTATATCCATTTTCGGATCTGATCAAGAGACA
GGATGAGGATCGTTTCGCATGATTGAACAAGATGGATTGCACGCAGGTTCTCCGGCCGCTTGGGTGGAGA
GGCTATTCGGCTATGACTGGGCACAACAGACAATCGGCTGCTCTGATGCCGCCGTGTTCCGGCTGTCAGC
GCAGGGGCGCCCGGTTCTTTTTGTCAAGACCGACCTGTCCGGTGCCCTGAATGAACTGCAGGACGAGGCA
GCGCGGCTATCGTGGCTGGCCACGACGGGCGTTCCTTGCGCAGCTGTGCTCGACGTTGTCACTGAAGCGG
GAAGGGACTGGCTGCTATTGGGCGAAGTGCCGGGGCAGGATCTCCTCATCTCACCTTGCTCCTGCCGAGA
AAGTATCCATCATGGCTGATGCAATGCGGCGGCTGCATACGCTTGATCCGGCTACCTGCCCATTCGACCA
CCAAGCGAAACATCGCATCGAGCGAGCACGTACTCGGATGGAAGCCGGTCTTGTCGATCAGGATGATCTG
GACGAAGAGCATCAGGGGCTCGCGCCAGCCGAACTGTTCGCCAGGCTCAAGGCGCGCATGCCCGACGGCG
AGGATCTCGTCGTGACCCATGGCGATGCCTGCTTGCCGAATATCATGGTGGAAAATGGCCGCTTTTCTGG
ATTCATCGACTGTGGCCGGCTGGGTGTGGCGGACCGCTATCAGGACATAGCGTTGGCTACCCGTGATATT
GCTGAAGAGCTTGGCGGCGAATGGGCTGACCGCTTCCTCGTGCTTTACGGTATCGCCGCTCCCGATTCGC
AGCGCATCGCCTTCTATCGCCTTCTTGACGAGTTCTTCTGAGCGGGACTCTGGGGTTCGAAATGACCGAC
CAAGCGACGCCCAACCTGCCATCACGAGATTTCGATTCCACCGCCGCCTTCTATGAAAGGTTGGGCTTCG
GAATCGTTTTCCGGGACGCCGGCTGGATGATCCTCCAGCGCGGGGATCTCATGCTGGAGTTCTTCGCCCA
CCCCAACTTGTTTATTGCAGCTTATAATGGTTACAAATAAAGCAATAGCATCACAAATTTCACAAATAAA
GCATTTTTTTCACTGCATTCTAGTTGTGGTTTGTCCAAACTCATCAATGTATCTTATCATGTCTGTATAC
CGTCGACCTCTAGCTAGAGCTTGGCGTAATCATGGTCATAGCTGTTTCCTGTGTGAAATTGTTATCCGCT
CACAATTCCACACAACATACGAGCCGGAAGCATAAAGTGTAAAGCCTGGGGTGCCTAATGAGTGAGCTAA
CTCACATTAATTGCGTTGCGCTCACTGCCCGCTTTCCAGTCGGGAAACCTGTCGTGCCAGCTGCATTAAT
GAATCGGCCAACGCGCGGGGAGAGGCGGTTTGCGTATTGGGCGCTCTTCCGCTTCCTCGCTCACTGACTC
GCTGCGCTCGGTCGTTCGGCTGCGGCGAGCGGTATCAGCTCACTCAAAGGCGGTAATACGGTTATCCACA
GAATCAGGGGATAACGCAGGAAAGAACATGTGAGCAAAAGGCCAGCAAAAGGCCAGGAACCGTAAAAAGG
CCGCGTTGCTGGCGTTTTTCCATAGGCTCCGCCCCCCTGACGAGCATCACAAAAATCGACGCTCAAGTCA
GAGGTGGCGAAACCCGACAGGACTATAAAGATACCAGGCGTTTCCCCCTGGAAGCTCCCTCGTGCGCTCT
CCTGTTCCGACCCTGCCGCTTACCGGATACCTGTCCGCCTTTCTCCCTTCGGGAAGCGTGGCGCTTTCTC
ATAGCTCACGCTGTAGGTATCTCAGTTCGGTGTAGGTCGTTCGCTCCAAGCTGGGCTGTGTGCACGAACC
CCCCGTTCAGCCCGACCGCTGCGCCTTATCCGGTAACTATCGTCTTGAGTCCAACCCGGTAAGACACGAC
TTATCGCCACTGGCAGCAGCCACTGGTAACAGGATTAGCAGAGCGAGGTATGTAGGCGGTGCTACAGAGT
TCTTGAAGTGGTGGCCTAACTACGGCTACACTAGAAGAACAGTATTTGGTATCTGCGCTCTGCTGAAGCC
AGTTACCTTCGGAAAAAGAGTTGGTAGCTCTTGATCCGGCAAACAAACCACCGCTGGTAGCGGTGGTTTT
TTTGTTTGCAAGCAGCAGATTACGCGCAGAAAAAAAGGATCTCAAGAAGATCCTTTGATCTTTTCTACGG
GGTCTGACGCTCAGTGGAACGAAAACTCACGTTAAGGGATTTTGGTCATGAGATTATCAAAAAGGATCTT
CACCTAGATCCTTTTAAATTAAAAATGAAGTTTTAAATCAATCTAAAGTATATATGAGTAAACTTGGTCT
GACAGTTACCAATGCTTAATCAGTGAGGCACCTATCTCAGCGATCTGTCTATTTCGTTCATCCATAGTTG
CCTGACTCCCCGTCGTGTAGATAACTACGATACGGGAGGGCTTACCATCTGGCCCCAGTGCTGCAATGAT
ACCGCGAGACCCACGCTCACCGGCTCCAGATTTATCAGCAATAAACCAGCCAGCCGGAAGGGCCGAGCGC
AGAAGTGGTCCTGCAACTTTATCCGCCTCCATCCAGTCTATTAATTGTTGCCGGGAAGCTAGAGTAAGTA
GTTCGCCAGTTAATAGTTTGCGCAACGTTGTTGCCATTGCTACAGGCATCGTGGTGTCACGCTCGTCGTT
TGGTATGGCTTCATTCAGCTCCGGTTCCCAACGATCAAGGCGAGTTACATGATCCCCCATGTTGTGCAAA
AAAGCGGTTAGCTCCTTCGGTCCTCCGATCGTTGTCAGAAGTAAGTTGGCCGCAGTGTTATCACTCATGG
TTATGGCAGCACTGCATAATTCTCTTACTGTCATGCCATCCGTAAGATGCTTTTCTGTGACTGGTGAGTA
CTCAACCAAGTCATTCTGAGAATAGTGTATGCGGCGACCGAGTTGCTCTTGCCCGGCGTCAATACGGGAT
AATACCGCGCCACATAGCAGAACTTTAAAAGTGCTCATCATTGGAAAACGTTCTTCGGGGCGAAAACTCT
CAAGGATCTTACCGCTGTTGAGATCCAGTTCGATGTAACCCACTCGTGCACCCAACTGATCTTCAGCATC
TTTTACTTTCACCAGCGTTTCTGGGTGAGCAAAAACAGGAAGGCAAAATGCCGCAAAAAAGGGAATAAGG
GCGACACGGAAATGTTGAATACTCATACTCTTCCTTTTTCAATATTATTGAAGCATTTATCAGGGTTATT
GTCTCATGAGCGGATACATATTTGAATGTATTTAGAAAAATAAACAAATAGGGGTTCCGCGCACATTTCC
CCGAAAAGTGCCACCTGACGTC
Features (pLannotate 1.2.2; 22 found; start..end, strand, type, name):
     28..80      -  misc_feature   bom (fragment): basis of mobility region from pBR322
    235..614     +  enhancer       CMV enhancer: human cytomegalovirus immediate early enhancer
    615..818     +  promoter       CMV promoter: human cytomegalovirus (CMV) immediate early promoter
    814..847     +  LTR            5' LTR (truncated) (fragment): truncated 5' long terminal repeat (LTR) from HIV-1
    863..881     +  promoter       T7 promoter: promoter for bacteriophage T7 RNA polymerase
    950..2170    +  CDS            ORF45: ORF45_HHV8P - Experimental evidence at protein level: Swiss-Prot protein existence level 1. Prevents the establishment of cellular antiviral state by blocking virus-induced phosphorylation and activation of host interferon regulatory factor 7/IRF7, a transcription factor critical for the induction of interferons alpha and beta. Mechanistically, ORF45 competes with the associated IRF7 and inhibits its phosphorylation by IKBKE or TBK1 by acting as an alternative substrate. From Human herpesvirus 8 type P (isolate GK18) (HHV-8) (Kaposi's sarcoma-associated herpesvirus).
   2216..2236    +  CDS            FLAG (fragment): FLAG® epitope tag, followed by an enterokinase cleavage site
   2274..2292    -  promoter       SP6 promoter: promoter for bacteriophage SP6 RNA polymerase
   2318..2542    +  polyA_signal   bGH poly(A) signal: bovine growth hormone polyadenylation signal
   2546..2567    +  promoter       SV40 promoter (fragment): SV40 enhancer and early promoter
   2588..3016    +  rep_origin     f1 ori (sequence partly withheld): f1 bacteriophage origin of replication; arrow indicates direction of (+) strand synthesis
   3030..3359    +  promoter       SV40 promoter: SV40 enhancer and early promoter
   3426..4218    +  CDS            NeoR/KanR: aminoglycoside phosphotransferase from Tn5; aph(3')-II (or nptII); confers resistance to neomycin, kanamycin, and G418 (Geneticin®)
   4239..4397    +  CDS            ble (fragment): BLE_KLEPN - Experimental evidence at protein level: Swiss-Prot protein existence level 1. Binding protein with a strong affinity to the bleomycin family of antibiotics. Binds to CL990; an antimitotic-antibiotic compound. From Klebsiella pneumoniae.
   4392..4513    +  polyA_signal   SV40 poly(A) signal: SV40 polyadenylation signal
   4586..4602    -  protein_bind   lac operator: The lac repressor binds to the lac operator to inhibit transcription in E. coli. This inhibition can be relieved by adding lactose or isopropyl-β-D-thiogalactopyranoside (IPTG). lac repressor encoded by lacI
   4610..4640    -  promoter       lac promoter: promoter for the E. coli lac operon
   4655..4676    -  protein_bind   CAP binding site: CAP binding activates transcription in the presence of cAMP. E. coli catabolite activator protein
   4689..4781    -  CDS            lacI (fragment): lac repressor; lacI; The lac repressor binds to the lac operator to inhibit transcription in E. coli. This inhibition can be relieved by adding lactose or isopropyl-β-D-thiogalactopyranoside (IPTG).
   4964..5552    -  rep_origin     ori: high-copy-number ColE1/pMB1/pBR322/pUC origin of replication
   5723..6583    -  CDS            AmpR: β-lactamase; bla; confers resistance to ampicillin, carbenicillin, and related antibiotics
   6584..6688    -  promoter       AmpR promoter: bla
