[The description below was written by a language model from this plasmid's Addgene catalogue record and pLannotate feature annotations shown in this document.]
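Description:
pDD2706 is a mammalian expression plasmid built on the pcDNA3.1(+) backbone that encodes a Flag-tagged "RC" mutant of ORF45 from Kaposi's sarcoma-associated herpesvirus (human herpesvirus 8). The sequenced plasmid is about 6.7 kb. It is maintained in E. coli as a high-copy plasmid through a ColE1/pUC-type origin and selected with ampicillin via the β-lactamase gene. An f1 origin is also present, which permits single-stranded DNA production. For selection in mammalian cells, an SV40 early promoter drives a neomycin/kanamycin phosphotransferase gene terminated by an SV40 polyadenylation signal, so stable transfectants can be selected with G418. Several short fragment calls in the annotation, including the truncated HIV-1 LTR, ble, lacI and bom, appear to be partial matches to backbone sequence rather than functional elements.

The expression cassette uses the human cytomegalovirus immediate early enhancer and promoter to transcribe the ORF45 coding sequence. A C-terminal Flag epitope follows the coding sequence for detection or immunoprecipitation, and the bovine growth hormone polyadenylation signal ends the cassette. A T7 promoter upstream and an SP6 promoter downstream flank the insert and can serve for in vitro transcription or as sequencing sites. According to the depositor, the mutant ORF45 derives from a previously published construct and was inserted between EcoRI and NotI sites. The record gives the mutation only as a short substituted nucleotide stretch and does not state its functional consequence. Wild-type ORF45 is annotated as a blocker of IRF7 phosphorylation and interferon induction. The associated publication concerns ORF45 as an inhibitor of p53 signaling during viral reactivation, which suggests use of the plasmid as a mutant comparator in transfection studies.
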