Addgene plasmid #175080: pDD2706
Purpose: Mammalian expression of Flag-tagged KSHV ORF45 RC mutant
Depositing lab: Dirk Dittmer. Depositing organization: University of North Carolina at Chapel Hill. Publication: The ORF45 Protein of Kaposi Sarcoma-Associated Herpesvirus Is an Inhibitor of p53 Signaling during Viral Reactivation. Alzhanova D, Meyo JO, Juarez A, Dittmer DP. J Virol. 2021 Nov 9;95(23):e0145921. doi: 10.1128/JVI.01459-21. Epub 2021 Sep 15. PubMed 34523970.
Backbone
  Vector backbone: pcDNA3.1(+)
  Vector type: Mammalian Expression
Growth in bacteria
  Bacterial resistance: Ampicillin, 100 μg/mL
  Growth temperature: 37°C
  Growth strain: DH5alpha
  Copy number: High Copy
Gene/Insert
  Gene/Insert name: KSHV ORF45 (alt name: 56)
  Species: Kaposi's sarcoma-associated herpesvirus 8
  Mutation: RC mutant; sequence mutation: GCGGCCGCAGCGCA
  Entrez Gene: ORF45 (a.k.a. HHV8GK18_gp51)
  Cloning method: Restriction Enzyme; 5′ cloning site Unknown (unknown if destroyed); 3′ cloning site Unknown (unknown if destroyed)
Resource information
  A portion of this plasmid was derived from a plasmid made by: Dr. Fanxiu Zhu (Florida State University), PMID: 19116250.
Terms and licenses: Academic/Nonprofit Terms; Industry Terms: Not Available to Industry
Depositor comments: KSHV ORF45 RC mutant (Li, 2009) was fused with C-terminal Flag and cloned into pcDNA3.1(+) using EcoRI and NotI sites
How to cite: pDD2706 was a gift from Dirk Dittmer (Addgene plasmid # 175080 ; http://n2t.net/addgene:175080 ; RRID:Addgene_175080)
