>Addgene plasmid #175080 | pDD2706 | depositor partial sequence | sequence record 339528 | sequenced insert
CNNNNNNNNNNNNNNNNCTCGGNNNNNTAGTAACGGCCGCCAGTGTGCTGGAATTCGCCACCATGGCGAT
GTTTGTGAGGACCTCGTCTAGCACACACGATGAAGAGAGAATGCTTCCAATTGAAGGAGCGCCTCGCAGA
CGACCCCCCGTGAAGTTCATATTCCCACCTCCACCTCTTTCATCACTTCCAGGATTTGGCAGGCCGCGCG
GCTATGCTGGACCCACGGTGATAGATATGTCTGCCCCAGACGACGTCTTCGCCGAGGACACGCCATCGCC
GCCAGCAACCCCTCTGGATCTACAGATATCCCCGGATCAGTCGAGCGGCGAATCTGAATATGACGAGGAT
GAGGAAGATGAAGATGAAGAAGAAAATGACGATGTTCAGGAGGAAGACGAGCCAGAGGGGTACCCTGCAG
ACTTTTTTCAACCTTTATCTCACTTGCGCCCGAGGCCTCTGGCCAGACGGGCCCATACGCCCAAACCGGT
AGCAGTGGTAGCGGGCCGCGTGCGCAGTTCAACGGACACGGCGGAGTCCGAGGCGTCCATGGGATGGGTT
AGTCAGGATGACGGATTTTCCCCTGCTGGGCTCTCACCTTCAGACGACGAGGGGGTTGCTATCCTGGAAC
CGATGGCGGCATACACTGGGACCGGGGCATACGGACTTTCACCTGCTTCCAGAAATAGTGTACCTGGAAC
ACAAAGTTCACCATACAGCGACCCTGATGAAGGGCCCTCGTGGCGCCCCCTGCGCGCCGCACCCACCGCG
ATCGTCGACCTGACATCGGACTCTGATAGCGATGACAGTTCCAACTCTCCGGACGTGAACAATGAGGCCG
CGTTTACCGACGCGCGCCATTTTTCCCACCAGCCACCCTCGTCCGAGGAGGACGGAGAAGACCAANGGGA
AGTATTGAGTCANAGAATCGGGCTCATGGACGTGGGCCAGGCGGCCGCAGCGCAGTCTACCGCCTCCTCT
GGTAGCGAGGATGTGGNGCGCTGCCAGANANANCAAACTTAAGCCGCAAAGCAGTGGNGTCCGTGANANN
TATCCTCGGGGAGTGACACAGACGANNNNNNNTCNNNNNNNNNNNATCNNGTCTCGNCNANCACNAAGGG
NCACNTNCCNNNNANCTCCCAGTACTTCNNNN
